>Addgene plasmid #110827 | pET22b-ecDHFR-D27S/Y100F | addgene full sequence | sequence record 212212 | Addgene NGS Result
ATCCGGATATAGTTCCTCCTTTCAGCAAAAAACCCCTCAAGACCCGTTTAGAGGCCCCAAGGGGTTATGC
TAGTTATTGCTCAGCGGTGGCAGCAGCCAACTCAGCTTCCTTTCGGGCTTTGTTAGCAGCCGGATCTCAG
TGGTGGTGGTGGTGGTGCTCGAGTGCGGCCGCAAGCTTGTCGACGGAGCTCGAATTCGGATCCTTAACGA
CGCTCGAGGATTTCGAAACAATAGCTATGCGAGTTCTGCGCATCAGCATCGTGGAATTCGCTGAATACCG
ATTCCCAGTCATCCGGCTCGTAATCCGGAAAATGGGTGTCGCCTTCCACTTCTGCATCGATATGCGTCAG
ATACAGTTTTTGCGCTTTTGGCAAGAACTGTTCAAAAACGCGTCCGCCGCCAATCACCATGATTTCTGGT
ACGTCACCACACGCCGCGATGGCTTCGTCGACCGATTTAACCCAGGTAACCCGATCATCGGTCCCGGGTT
GACTGCTGAGGATAATATTTTTGCGGCCGGGCAAAGGCCTACCGATTGATTCCCAGGTATGGCGCCCCAT
AATCACGGGTTTATTTAAGGTGTTGCGTTTAAACCAGGCGAGACTGGCAGGCAGGTTCCATGGCATGGCG
TTTTCCATGCCGATAACGCGATCTACCGCTAGCGCCGCAATCAGACTGATCATATGTATATCTCCTTCTT
AAAGTTAAACAAAATTATTTCTAGAGGGGAATTGTTATCCGCTCACAATTCCCCTATAGTGAGTCGTATT
AATTTCGCGGGATCGAGATCTCGATCCTCTACGCCGGACGCATCGTGGCCGGCATCACCGGCGCCACAGG
TGCGGTTGCTGGCGCCTATATCGCCGACATCACCGATGGGGAAGATCGGGCTCGCCACTTCGGGCTCATG
AGCGCTTGTTTCGGCGTGGGTATGGTGGCAGGCCCCGTGGCCGGGGGACTGTTGGGCGCCATCTCCTTGC
ATGCACCATTCCTTGCGGCGGCGGTGCTCAACGGCCTCAACCTACTACTGGGCTGCTTCCTAATGCAGGA
GTCGCATAAGGGAGAGCGTCGAGATCCCGGACACCATCGAATGGCGCAAAACCTTTCGCGGTATGGCATG
ATAGCGCCCGGAAGAGAGTCAATTCAGGGTGGTGAATGTGAAACCAGTAACGTTATACGATGTCGCAGAG
TATGCCGGTGTCTCTTATCAGACCGTTTCCCGCGTGGTGAACCAGGCCAGCCACGTTTCTGCGAAAACGC
GGGAAAAAGTGGAAGCGGCGATGGCGGAGCTGAATTACATTCCCAACCGCGTGGCACAACAACTGGCGGG
CAAACAGTCGTTGCTGATTGGCGTTGCCACCTCCAGTCTGGCCCTGCACGCGCCGTCGCAAATTGTCGCG
GCGATTAAATCTCGCGCCGATCAACTGGGTGCCAGCGTGGTGGTGTCGATGGTAGAACGAAGCGGCGTCG
AAGCCTGTAAAGCGGCGGTGCACAATCTTCTCGCGCAACGCGTCAGTGGGCTGATCATTAACTATCCGCT
GGATGACCAGGATGCCATTGCTGTGGAAGCTGCCTGCACTAATGTTCCGGCGTTATTTCTTGATGTCTCT
GACCAGACACCCATCAACAGTATTATTTTCTCCCATGAAGACGGTACGCGACTGGGCGTGGAGCATCTGG
TCGCATTGGGTCACCAGCAAATCGCGCTGTTAGCGGGCCCATTAAGTTCTGTCTCGGCGCGTCTGCGTCT
GGCTGGCTGGCATAAATATCTCACTCGCAATCAAATTCAGCCGATAGCGGAACGGGAAGGCGACTGGAGT
GCCATGTCCGGTTTTCAACAAACCATGCAAATGCTGAATGAGGGCATCGTTCCCACTGCGATGCTGGTTG
CCAACGATCAGATGGCGCTGGGCGCAATGCGCGCCATTACCGAGTCCGGGCTGCGCGTTGGTGCGGATAT
CTCGGTAGTGGGATACGACGATACCGAAGACAGCTCATGTTATATCCCGCCGTTAACCACCATCAAACAG
GATTTTCGCCTGCTGGGGCAAACCAGCGTGGACCGCTTGCTGCAACTCTCTCAGGGCCAGGCGGTGAAGG
GCAATCAGCTGTTGCCCGTCTCACTGGTGAAAAGAAAAACCACCCTGGCGCCCAATACGCAAACCGCCTC
TCCCCGCGCGTTGGCCGATTCATTAATGCAGCTGGCACGACAGGTTTCCCGACTGGAAAGCGGGCAGTGA
GCGCAACGCAATTAATGTAAGTTAGCTCACTCATTAGGCACCGGGATCTCGACCGATGCCCTTGAGAGCC
TTCAACCCAGTCAGCTCCTTCCGGTGGGCGCGGGGCATGACTATCGTCGCCGCACTTATGACTGTCTTCT
TTATCATGCAACTCGTAGGACAGGTGCCGGCAGCGCTCTGGGTCATTTTCGGCGAGGACCGCTTTCGCTG
GAGCGCGACGATGATCGGCCTGTCGCTTGCGGTATTCGGAATCTTGCACGCCCTCGCTCAAGCCTTCGTC
ACTGGTCCCGCCACCAAACGTTTCGGCGAGAAGCAGGCCATTATCGCCGGCATGGCGGCCCCACGGGTGC
GCATGATCGTGCTCCTGTCGTTGAGGACCCGGCTAGGCTGGCGGGGTTGCCTTACTGGTTAGCAGAATGA
ATCACCGATACGCGAGCGAACGTGAAGCGACTGCTGCTGCAAAACGTCTGCGACCTGAGCAACAACATGA
ATGGTCTTCGGTTTCCGTGTTTCGTAAAGTCTGGAAACGCGGAAGTCAGCGCCCTGCACCATTATGTTCC
GGATCTGCATCGCAGGATGCTGCTGGCTACCCTGTGGAACACCTACATCTGTATTAACGAAGCGCTGGCA
TTGACCCTGAGTGATTTTTCTCTGGTCCCGCCGCATCCATACCGCCAGTTGTTTACCCTCACAACGTTCC
AGTAACCGGGCATGTTCATCATCAGTAACCCGTATCGTGAGCATCCTCTCTCGTTTCATCGGTATCATTA
CCCCCATGAACAGAAATCCCCCTTACACGGAGGCATCAGTGACCAAACAGGAAAAAACCGCCCTTAACAT
GGCCCGCTTTATCAGAAGCCAGACATTAACGCTTCTGGAGAAACTCAACGAGCTGGACGCGGATGAACAG
GCAGACATCTGTGAATCGCTTCACGACCACGCTGATGAGCTTTACCGCAGCTGCCTCGCGCGTTTCGGTG
ATGACGGTGAAAACCTCTGACACATGCAGCTCCCGGAGACGGTCACAGCTTGTCTGTAAGCGGATGCCGG
GAGCAGACAAGCCCGTCAGGGCGCGTCAGCGGGTGTTGGCGGGTGTCGGGGCGCAGCCATGACCCAGTCA
CGTAGCGATAGCGGAGTGTATACTGGCTTAACTATGCGGCATCAGAGCAGATTGTACTGAGAGTGCACCA
TTGCGGTGTGAAATACCGCACAGATGCGTAAGGAGAAAATACCGCATCAGGCGCTCTTCCGCTTCCTCGC
TCACTGACTCGCTGCGCTCGGTCGTTCGGCTGCGGCGAGCGGTATCAGCTCACTCAAAGGCGGTAATACG
GTTATCCACAGAATCAGGGGATAACGCAGGAAAGAACATGTGAGCAAAAGGCCAGCAAAAGGCCAGGAAC
CGTAAAAAGGCCGCGTTGCTGGCGTTTTTCCATAGGCTCCGCCCCCCTGACGAGCATCACAAAAATCGAC
GCTCAAGTCAGAGGTGGCGAAACCCGACAGGACTATAAAGATACCAGGCGTTTCCCCCTGGAAGCTCCCT
CGTGCGCTCTCCTGTTCCGACCCTGCCGCTTACCGGATACCTGTCCGCCTTTCTCCCTTCGGGAAGCGTG
GCGCTTTCTCATAGCTCACGCTGTAGGTATCTCAGTTCGGTGTAGGTCGTTCGCTCCAAGCTGGGCTGTG
TGCACGAACCCCCCGTTCAGCCCGACCGCTGCGCCTTATCCGGTAACTATCGTCTTGAGTCCAACCCGGT
AAGACACGACTTATCGCCACTGGCAGCAGCCACTGGTAACAGGATTAGCAGAGCGAGGTATGTAGGCGGT
GCTACAGAGTTCTTGAAGTGGTGGCCTAACTACGGCTACACTAGAAGGACAGTATTTGGTATCTGCGCTC
TGCTGAAGCCAGTTACCTTCGGAAAAAGAGTTGGTAGCTCTTGATCCGGCAAACAAACCACCGCTGGTAG
CGGTGGTTTTTTTGTTTGCAAGCAGCAGATTACGCGCAGAAAAAAAGGATCTCAAGAAGATCCTTTGATC
TTTTCTACGGGGTCTGACGCTCAGTGGAACGAAAACTCACGTTAAGGGATTTTGGTCATGAGATTATCAA
AAAGGATCTTCACCTAGATCCTTTTAAATTAAAAATGAAGTTTTAAATCAATCTAAAGTATATATGAGTA
AACTTGGTCTGACAGTTACCAATGCTTAATCAGTGAGGCACCTATCTCAGCGATCTGTCTATTTCGTTCA
TCCATAGTTGCCTGACTCCCCGTCGTGTAGATAACTACGATACGGGAGGGCTTACCATCTGGCCCCAGTG
CTGCAATGATACCGCGAGACCCACGCTCACCGGCTCCAGATTTATCAGCAATAAACCAGCCAGCCGGAAG
GGCCGAGCGCAGAAGTGGTCCTGCAACTTTATCCGCCTCCATCCAGTCTATTAATTGTTGCCGGGAAGCT
AGAGTAAGTAGTTCGCCAGTTAATAGTTTGCGCAACGTTGTTGCCATTGCTGCAGGCATCGTGGTGTCAC
GCTCGTCGTTTGGTATGGCTTCATTCAGCTCCGGTTCCCAACGATCAAGGCGAGTTACATGATCCCCCAT
GTTGTGCAAAAAAGCGGTTAGCTCCTTCGGTCCTCCGATCGTTGTCAGAAGTAAGTTGGCCGCAGTGTTA
TCACTCATGGTTATGGCAGCACTGCATAATTCTCTTACTGTCATGCCATCCGTAAGATGCTTTTCTGTGA
CTGGTGAGTACTCAACCAAGTCATTCTGAGAATAGTGTATGCGGCGACCGAGTTGCTCTTGCCCGGCGTC
AATACGGGATAATACCGCGCCACATAGCAGAACTTTAAAAGTGCTCATCATTGGAAAACGTTCTTCGGGG
CGAAAACTCTCAAGGATCTTACCGCTGTTGAGATCCAGTTCGATGTAACCCACTCGTGCACCCAACTGAT
CTTCAGCATCTTTTACTTTCACCAGCGTTTCTGGGTGAGCAAAAACAGGAAGGCAAAATGCCGCAAAAAA
GGGAATAAGGGCGACACGGAAATGTTGAATACTCATACTCTTCCTTTTTCAATATTATTGAAGCATTTAT
CAGGGTTATTGTCTCATGAGCGGATACATATTTGAATGTATTTAGAAAAATAAACAAATAGGGGTTCCGC
GCACATTTCCCCGAAAAGTGCCACCTAAATTGTAAGCGTTAATATTTTGTTAAAATTCGCGTTAAATTTT
TGTTAAATCAGCTCATTTTTTAACCAATAGGCCGAAATCGGCAAAATCCCTTATAAATCAAAAGAATAGA
CCGAGATAGGGT
[37 nt withheld, positions 5543-5579]
AAAGAACGTGGACTCCAACGTCAAAGG
[49 nt withheld, positions 5607-5655]
T
[91 nt withheld, positions 5657-5747]
G
[124 nt withheld, positions 5749-5872]
CCCATTCGCCA
Features (pLannotate 1.2.2; 19 found; start..end, strand, type, name):
     26..73      -  terminator     T7 terminator: transcription terminator for bacteriophage T7 RNA polymerase
     81..130     -  CDS            SET1 (fragment): solubility-enhancement tag derived from T7 phage gene 10B
    140..157     -  CDS            9xHis (fragment): 9xHis affinity tag
    207..683     -  CDS            folA: DYR_ECOLI - Also known as tmrA. Experimental evidence at protein level: Swiss-Prot protein existence level 1. Key enzyme in folate metabolism. Catalyzes an essential reaction for de novo glycine and purine synthesis, and for DNA precursor synthesis. From Escherichia coli (strain K12).
    691..713     -  RBS            RBS: efficient ribosome binding site from bacteriophage T7 gene 10 (Olins and Rangwala, 1989)
    728..752     -  protein_bind   lac operator: The lac repressor binds to the lac operator to inhibit transcription in E. coli. This inhibition can be relieved by adding lactose or isopropyl-β-D-thiogalactopyranoside (IPTG). lac repressor encoded by lacI
    753..771     -  promoter       T7 promoter: promoter for bacteriophage T7 RNA polymerase
    793..1072    +  CDS            TcR (fragment): tetracycline efflux protein; tet; confers resistance to tetracycline
   1080..1157    +  promoter       lacI promoter: lacI
   1158..2240    +  CDS            lacI: lac repressor; lacI; The lac repressor binds to the lac operator to inhibit transcription in E. coli. This inhibition can be relieved by adding lactose or isopropyl-β-D-thiogalactopyranoside (IPTG).
   2253..2274    +  protein_bind   CAP binding site: CAP binding activates transcription in the presence of cAMP. E. coli catabolite activator protein
   2289..2580    +  CDS            TcR (fragment): tetracycline efflux protein; tet; confers resistance to tetracycline
   2652..3032    -  CDS            YPB1_ECOLX: Protein predicted: Swiss-Prot protein existence level 4. From Escherichia coli.
   3049..3240    +  CDS            rop: Rop protein, which maintains plasmids at low copy number; rop
   3342..3481    +  misc_feature   bom: basis of mobility region from pBR322
   3667..4255    -  rep_origin     ori: high-copy-number ColE1/pMB1/pBR322/pUC origin of replication
   4426..5286    -  CDS            AmpR: β-lactamase; bla; confers resistance to ampicillin, carbenicillin, and related antibiotics
   5287..5391    -  promoter       AmpR promoter: bla
   5444..5872    -  rep_origin     f1 ori (sequence partly withheld): f1 bacteriophage origin of replication; arrow indicates direction of (+) strand synthesis
