[The description below was written by a language model from this plasmid's Addgene catalogue record and pLannotate feature annotations shown in this document.]
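Description:
pET22b-ecDHFR-D27S/Y100F is a bacterial expression plasmid built on the Novagen pET22b backbone and carrying the Escherichia coli dihydrofolate reductase gene (folA, about 480 bp) with two active-site substitutions, Asp27 to Ser and Tyr100 to Phe. The insert was cloned between NdeI and BamHI sites. Because cloning at NdeI places the gene's start codon directly behind the vector's ribosome binding site, no N-terminal leader is annotated in the feature table. Transcription is driven by a T7 promoter followed by a lac operator and the phage T7 gene 10 ribosome binding site, and it ends at the T7 terminator. A plasmid-borne lacI gene with its own promoter supplies lac repressor. Expression therefore requires a host that provides T7 RNA polymerase and is induced with IPTG. A short His-tag coding segment lies downstream of folA, but the record does not state whether it is read in frame with the enzyme or separated from it by a stop codon.

The plasmid replicates from a pBR322-type ColE1/pMB1 origin accompanied by rop and the bom region, which is consistent with its low-copy listing. It is selected with ampicillin through the β-lactamase gene. An f1 origin is also present and allows single-stranded DNA production. The annotated tetracycline-resistance fragments, the SET1 fragment and the predicted YPB1 reading frame appear to be backbone remnants or annotation matches rather than functional elements.

The construct is meant for producing the double-mutant enzyme in E. coli. The associated study concerns the roles of Asp27 and Tyr100 in the proton and hydride transfer steps catalysed by DHFR.
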