Addgene plasmid #110827: pET22b-ecDHFR-D27S/Y100F
Purpose: Bacterial expression of E.coli DHFR D27S/Y100F mutant
Depositing lab: Stephen Benkovic. Depositing organization: Pennsylvania State University. Publication: Escherichia coli dihydrofolate reductase catalyzed proton and hydride transfers: temporal order and the roles of Asp27 and Tyr100. Liu CT, Francis K, Layfield JP, Huang X, Hammes-Schiffer S, Kohen A, Benkovic SJ. Proc Natl Acad Sci U S A. 2014 Dec 23;111(51):18231-6. doi: 10.1073/pnas.1415940111. Epub 2014 Dec 1. PubMed 25453098.
Backbone
  Vector backbone: pET22b
  Backbone manufacturer: Novagen
  Backbone size w/o insert (bp): 5493
  Vector type: Bacterial Expression
Growth in bacteria
  Bacterial resistance: Ampicillin, 100 μg/mL
  Growth temperature: 37°C
  Growth strain: DH5alpha
  Copy number: Low Copy
Gene/Insert
  Gene/Insert name: ecDHFR (alt names: dihydrofolate reductase; folA)
  Species: E.coli
  Insert size (bp): 480
  Mutation: D27 mutated to S27, Y100 mutated to F100
  Promoter: T7
  Cloning method: Restriction Enzyme; 5′ cloning site NdeI (unknown if destroyed); 3′ cloning site BamHI (unknown if destroyed)
  Sequencing primers: 5′ TAATACGACTCACTATAGGG
Terms and licenses: Academic/Nonprofit Terms; Industry Terms: Not Available to Industry
How to cite: pET22b-ecDHFR-D27S/Y100F was a gift from Stephen Benkovic (Addgene plasmid # 110827 ; http://n2t.net/addgene:110827 ; RRID:Addgene_110827)
