>Addgene plasmid #110827 | pET22b-ecDHFR-D27S/Y100F | depositor partial sequence | sequence record 208365 | T7 forward primer
TTTAACTTTAAGAAGGAGATATACATATGATCAGTCTGATTGCGGCGCTAGCGGTAGATCGCGTTATCGG
CATGGAAAACGCCATGCCATGGAACCTGCCTGCCAGTCTCGCCTGGTTTAAACGCAACACCTTAAATAAA
CCCGTGATTATGGGGCGCCATACCTGGGAATCAATCGGTAGGCCTTTGCCCGGCCGCAAAAATATTATCC
TCAGCAGTCAACCCGGGACCGATGATCGGGTTACCTGGGTTAAATCGGTCGACGAAGCCATCGCGGCGTG
TGGTGACGTACCAGAAATCATGGTGATTGGCGGCGGACGCGTTTTTGAACAGTTCTTGCCAAAAGCGCAA
AAACTGTATCTGACGCATATCGATGCAGAAGTGGAAGGCGACACCCATTTTCCGGATTACGAGCCGGATG
ACTGGGAATCGGTATTCAGCGAATTCCACGATGCTGATGCGCAGAACTCGCATAGCTATTGTTTCGAAAT
CCTCGAGCGTCGTTAAGGATCCGAATTCGAGCTCCGTCGACAAGCTTGCGGCCGCACTCGAGCACCACCA
CCACCACCACTGAGATCCGGCTGCTAACAAAGCCCGAAAGGAAGCTGAGTTGGCTGCTGCCACCGCTGAG
CAATAACTAGCATAACCCCTTGGGGCCTCTAAACGGGTCTTGAGGGGTTTTTTGCTGAAAGGAGGAACTA
TATCCGGATTGGCGAATGGG
[124 nt withheld, positions 721-844]
C
[57 nt withheld, positions 846-902]
